>Addgene plasmid #239052 | pBAD-GreenPy1Lowest | addgene full sequence | sequence record 476332 | Addgene NGS Result
CCGCTCGCCGCAGCCGAACGACCGAGCGCAGCGAGTCAGTGAGCGAGGAAGCGGAAGAGCGCCTGATGCG
GTATTTTCTCCTTACGCATCTGTGCGGTATTTCACACCGCATATGGTGCACTCTCAGTACAATCTGCTCT
GATGCCGCATAGTTAAGCCAGTATACACTCCGCTATCGCTACGTGACTGGGTCATGGCTGCGCCCCGACA
CCCGCCAACACCCGCTGACGCGCCCTGACGGGCTTGTCTGCTCCCGGCATCCGCTTACAGACAAGCTGTG
ACCGTCTCCGGGAGCTGCATGTGTCAGAGGTTTTCACCGTCATCACCGAAACGCGCGAGGCAGCAGATCA
ATTCGCGCGCGAAGGCGAAGCGGCATGCATAATGTGCCTGTCAAATGGACGAAGCAGGGATTCTGCAAAC
CCTATGCTACTCCGTCAAGCCGTCAATTGTCTGATTCGTTACCAATTATGACAACTTGACGGCTACATCA
TTCACTTTTTCTTCACAACCGGCACGGAACTCGCTCGGGCTGGCCCCGGTGCATTTTTTAAATACCCGCG
AGAAATAGAGTTGATCGTCAAAACCAACATTGCGACCGACGGTGGCGATAGGCATCCGGGTGGTGCTCAA
AAGCAGCTTCGCCTGGCTGATACGTTGGTCCTCGCGCCAGCTTAAGACGCTAATCCCTAACTGCTGGCGG
AAAAGATGTGACAGACGCGACGGCGACAAGCAAACATGCTGTGCGACGCTGGCGATATCAAAATTGCTGT
CTGCCAGGTGATCGCTGATGTACTGACAAGCCTCGCGTACCCGATTATCCATCGGTGGATGGAGCGACTC
GTTAATCGCTTCCATGCGCCGCAGTAACAATTGCTCAAGCAGATTTATCGCCAGCAGCTCCGAATAGCGC
CCTTCCCCTTGCCCGGCGTTAATGATTTGCCCAAACAGGTCGCTGAAATGCGGCTGGTGCGCTTCATCCG
GGCGAAAGAACCCCGTATTGGCAAATATTGACGGCCAGTTAAGCCATTCATGCCAGTAGGCGCGCGGACG
AAAGTAAACCCACTGGTGATACCATTCGCGAGCCTCCGGATGACGACCGTAGTGATGAATCTCTCCTGGC
GGGAACAGCAAAATATCACCCGGTCGGCAAACAAATTCTCGTCCCTGATTTTTCACCACCCCCTGACCGC
GAATGGTGAGATTGAGAATATAACCTTTCATTCCCAGCGGTCGGTCGATAAAAAAATCGAGATAACCGTT
GGCCTCAATCGGCGTTAAACCCGCCACCAGATGGGCATTAAACGAGTATCCCGGCAGCAGGGGATCATTT
TGCGCTTCAGCCATACTTTTCATACTCCCGCCATTCAGAGAAGAAACCAATTGTCCATATTGCATCAGAC
ATTGCCGTCACTGCGTCTTTTACTGGCTCTTCTCGCTAACCAAACCGGTAACCCCGCTTATTAAAAGCAT
TCTGTAACAAAGCGGGACCAAAGCCATGACAAAAACGCGTAACAAAAGTGTCTATAATCACGGCAGAAAA
GTCCACATTGATTATTTGCACGGCGTCACACTTTGCTATGCCATAGCATTTTTATCCATAAGATTAGCGG
ATCCTACCTGACGCTTTTTATCGCAACTCTCTACTGTTTCTCCATACCCGTTTTTTGGGCTAACAGGAGG
AATTAACCATGGGGGGTTCTCATCATCATCATCATCATGGTATGGCTAGCATGACTGGTGGACAGCAAAT
GGGTCGGGATCTGTACGACGATGACGATAAGGATCCGAGCTCGAGAATGGTGCAATCTTTTTCCGATCCG
CTGGTAGAACTGCTTCCAGATCACCCGGAATCCCAATATGACTTGCTCGAAGCGCGCCATGCGCTGGAAG
GGATCGCAGCATATTACGCTGCCTTGCGCAGCACAGATGAAGATAAAGAGAGGATCAGAGAGTTGCATCA
TGCGATTGGGCTTGCCCAACAAAGTGGTGATCTCGATGCCGAAAGTAACGCTGTACTTCAGTATCAAACC
GCGGTGACCGAGGCAGCGCACAATGTGGTCCTTTTGCACTTGTTGAGATGTATGGAGCCTATGCTCGCAC
AGAATGTCCGACAAAACTTTGAGCTGCTGTACCGTCATAACGTCTATGTCATGGCCGACAAGCAGAGGAA
CGGCATCAAGGCGAACTTCAAGATCCGCCACAACATCGAGGGCGGCGGCGTGCAGCTCGCCTACCACCAC
CAGCAGAACACCCCCATCGGCGACGGCCCCGTGCTGCTGCCCGACAACCACTACCTGTGCACCCAGTCCA
AACTTTCGAAAGACCCCAACGAGAAGCGCGATCACATGGTCCTGCTGGAGTTCGTGACCGCCGCCGGGAT
CACTCTCGGCATGGACGAGCTGTACATGGGCGGTACCGGAGGGAGCATGGTGAGCAAGGGCGAGGAGCTG
TTCACCGGGGTGGTGCCCATCCTGGTCGAGCTGGACGGCGACGTAAACGGCCACAAGTTCAGCGTGTCCG
GCGAGGGTGAGGGCGATGCCACCTACGGCAAGCTGACCCTGAAGTTCATCTGCACCACCGGCAAGCTGCC
CGTGCCCTGGCCCACCCTCGTGACCACCCTGACCTACGGCGTGCAGTGCTTCGGCCGCTACCCCGACCAC
ATGAAGCAGCACGACTTCTTCAAGTCCGCCATGCCCGAAGGCTACATCCAGGAGCGCACCATCTTCTTCG
AGGACGACGGCAACTACAAGACCCGCGCCGAGGTGAAGTTCGAGGGCGACACCCTGGTGAGCCGCATCGA
GCTGAAGGGCATCGACTTCAAGGAGGACGGCAACATCCTGGGGCATAAGCTGGAGTACAACTCGTGGCGA
CGAGAGATGCTGCCGCTCGTGTCTTCCCATCGCACTCGCATATTTGAAGCTATTATGGCAGGAAAACCGG
AGGAAGCCAGGGAAGCGTCCCATAAACACTTGGCCTTTATTGAGGAAATCCTGCTGGACCGGTCAAGGGA
GGAATCACGCCGCGAACGCTCATTGAGACGGCTGGAGCAAAGAAAGAATTGAAAGCTTGGCTGTTTTGGC
GGATGAGAGAAGATTTTCAGCCTGATACAGATTAAATCAGAACGCAGAAGCGGTCTGATAAAACAGAATT
TGCCTGGCGGCAGTAGCGCGGTGGTCCCACCTGACCCCATGCCGAACTCAGAAGTGAAACGCCGTAGCGC
CGATGGTAGTGTGGGGTCTCCCCATGCGAGAGTAGGGAACTGCCAGGCATCAAATAAAACGAAAGGCTCA
GTCGAAAGACTGGGCCTTTCGTTTTATCTGTTGTTTGTCGGTGAACGCTCTCCTGAGTAGGACAAATCCG
CCGGGAGCGGATTTGAACGTTGCGAAGCAACGGCCCGGAGGGTGGCGGGCAGGACGCCCGCCATAAACTG
CCAGGCATCAAATTAAGCAGAAGGCCATCCTGACGGATGGCCTTTTTGCGTTTCTACAAACTCTTTTGTT
TATTTTTCTAAATACATTCAAATATGTATCCGCTCATGAGACAATAACCCTGATAAATGCTTCAATAATA
TTGAAAAAGGAAGAGTATGAGTATTCAACATTTCCGTGTCGCCCTTATTCCCTTTTTTGCGGCATTTTGC
CTTCCTGTTTTTGCTCACCCAGAAACGCTGGTGAAAGTAAAAGATGCTGAAGATCAGTTGGGTGCACGAG
TGGGTTACATCGAACTGGATCTCAACAGCGGTAAGATCCTTGAGAGTTTTCGCCCCGAAGAACGTTTTCC
AATGATGAGCACTTTTAAAGTTCTGCTATGTGGCGCGGTATTATCCCGTGTTGACGCCGGGCAAGAGCAA
CTCGGTCGCCGCATACACTATTCTCAGAATGACTTGGTTGAGTACTCACCAGTCACAGAAAAGCATCTTA
CGGATGGCATGACAGTAAGAGAATTATGCAGTGCTGCCATAACCATGAGTGATAACACTGCGGCCAACTT
ACTTCTGACAACGATCGGAGGACCGAAGGAGCTAACCGCTTTTTTGCACAACATGGGGGATCATGTAACT
CGCCTTGATCGTTGGGAACCGGAGCTGAATGAAGCCATACCAAACGACGAGCGTGACACCACGATGCCTG
TAGCAATGGCAACAACGTTGCGCAAACTATTAACTGGCGAACTACTTACTCTAGCTTCCCGGCAACAATT
AATAGACTGGATGGAGGCGGATAAAGTTGCAGGACCACTTCTGCGCTCGGCCCTTCCGGCTGGCTGGTTT
ATTGCTGATAAATCTGGAGCCGGTGAGCGTGGGTCTCGCGGTATCATTGCAGCACTGGGGCCAGATGGTA
AGCCCTCCCGTATCGTAGTTATCTACACGACGGGGAGTCAGGCAACTATGGATGAACGAAATAGACAGAT
CGCTGAGATAGGTGCCTCACTGATTAAGCATTGGTAACTGTCAGACCAAGTTTACTCATATATACTTTAG
ATTGATTTAAAACTTCATTTTTAATTTAAAAGGATCTAGGTGAAGATCCTTTTTGATAATCTCATGACCA
AAATCCCTTAACGTGAGTTTTCGTTCCACTGAGCGTCAGACCCCGTAGAAAAGATCAAAGGATCTTCTTG
AGATCCTTTTTTTCTGCGCGTAATCTGCTGCTTGCAAACAAAACAACCACCGCTACCAGCGGTGGTTTGT
TTGCCGGATCAAGAGCTACCAACTCTTTTTCCGAAGGTAACTGGCTTCAGCAGAGCGCAGATACCAAATA
CTGTCCTTCTAGTGTAGCCGTAGTTAGGCCACCACTTCAAGAACTCTGTAGCACCGCCTACATACCTCGC
TCTGCTAATCCTGTTACCAGTGGCTGCTGCCAGTGGCGATAAGTCGTGTCTTACCGGGTTGGACTCAAGA
CGATAGTTACCGGATAAGGCGCAGCGGTCGGGCTGAACGGGGGGTTCGTGCACACAGCCCAGCTTGGAGC
GAACGACCTACACCGAACTGAGATACCTACAGCGTGAGCTATGAGAAAGCGCCACGCTTCCCGAAGGGAG
AAAGGCGGACAGGTATCCGGTAAGCGGCAGGGTCGGAACAGGAGAGCGCACGAGGGAGCTTCCAGGGGGA
AACGCCTGGTATCTTTATAGTCCTGTCGGGTTTCGCCACCTCTGACTTGAGCGTCGATTTTTGTGATGCT
CGTCAGGGGGGCGGAGCCTATGGAAAAACGCCAGCAACGCGGCCTTTTTACGGTTCCTGGCCTTTTGCTG
GCCTTTTGCTCACATGTTCTTTCCTGCGTTATCCCCTGATTCTGTGGATAACCGTATTACCGCCTTTGAG
TGAGCTGATA
Features (pLannotate 1.2.2; 15 found; start..end, strand, type, name):
      1..57      +  rep_origin     RSF ori (fragment): Plasmids containing the RSF 1030 origin of replication can be propagated in E. coli cells that contain additional plasmids with compatible origins.
     62..202     -  misc_feature   bom: basis of mobility region from pBR322
    304..344     -  CDS            rop (fragment): Rop protein, which maintains plasmids at low copy number; rop
    466..1344    -  CDS            araC: L-arabinose regulatory protein; araC
   1371..1655    +  promoter       araBAD promoter: araBAD; promoter of the L-arabinose operon of E. coli; the araC regulatory gene is transcribed in the opposite direction (Guzman et al., 1995)
   1701..1721    +  CDS            capTEV™ (fragment): composite tag for in vivo biotinylation, TEV protease cleavage, and 6xHis tagging
   1722..1754    +  CDS            T7 tag (gene 10 leader): leader peptide from bacteriophage T7 gene 10 promotes efficient translation in E. coli
   1758..1781    +  CDS            Xpress™ tag: Xpress™ epitope tag, including an enterokinase recognition and cleavage site
   2139..2861    +  CDS            cEGFP: cEGFP is a basic (constitutively fluorescent) green fluorescent protein published in 2008, derived from Aequorea victoria.
   3152..3267    +  ncRNA          5S rRNA: Accession: RF00001 - 5S ribosomal RNA
   3271..3357    +  terminator     rrnB T1 terminator: Escherichia coli rrnB; transcription terminator T1 from the E. coli rrnB gene
   3449..3476    +  terminator     rrnB T2 terminator: transcription terminator T2 from the E. coli rrnB gene
   3495..3586    +  promoter       AmpR promoter: bla
   3587..4447    +  CDS            AmpR: β-lactamase; bla; confers resistance to ampicillin, carbenicillin, and related antibiotics
   4618..5206    +  rep_origin     ori: high-copy-number ColE1/pMB1/pBR322/pUC origin of replication
