[The description below was written by a language model from this plasmid's Addgene catalogue record and pLannotate feature annotations shown in this document.]
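Description:
pBAD-GreenPy1Lowest is a 5,330-nt bacterial expression plasmid built on the pBAD backbone. It produces GreenPy1Lowest, the lowest-affinity member of a family of genetically encoded green fluorescent pyruvate biosensors. The plasmid is propagated in E. coli from a ColE1/pMB1-type origin, recorded as high copy, and is selected with ampicillin through the β-lactamase (AmpR) gene under its own promoter. The annotation also picks up a pBR322 bom region and short fragments matching rop and an RSF origin. These appear to be backbone remnants rather than functional units.

Expression is controlled by the arabinose system. The araC regulator is encoded on the opposite strand, immediately upstream of the araBAD promoter, so transcription of the insert is repressed without L-arabinose and induced when it is added. Downstream of the promoter lies an N-terminal leader containing a short fragment annotated as part of a His-containing composite tag, which probably represents a 6xHis stretch. This is followed by the T7 gene 10 leader, which promotes efficient translation, and an Xpress epitope with its enterokinase cleavage site. The synthetic 1,263-bp biosensor insert is cloned between retained XhoI and HindIII sites. Within it, the feature table recognises only a GFP-derived segment, annotated as cEGFP, flanked on both sides by unannotated sequence. That flanking sequence presumably corresponds to the pyruvate-sensing portion, but the record does not describe the sensing domain or the sensor's topology. Transcription ends at the rrnB T1 and T2 terminators.

The construct is intended for inducible production of the tagged sensor protein in bacteria, which would suit purification and in vitro characterisation of its fluorescence response to pyruvate.
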