Addgene plasmid #239052: pBAD-GreenPy1Lowest
Purpose: Bacterial expression of lowest affinity green fluorescent pyruvate biosensor GreenPy1Lowest
Depositing lab: Robert Campbell. Depositing organization: The University of Tokyo. Publication: High-performance genetically-encoded green and red fluorescent biosensors for pyruvate. Imai S, Hario S, Suerte C, Yamaguchi I, Sakoi K, Terai T, Takahashi-Yamashiro K, Campbell RE. bioRxiv 2025.04.17.649293 10.1101/2025.04.17.649293.
Backbone
  Vector backbone: pBAD
  Vector type: Bacterial Expression
Growth in bacteria
  Bacterial resistance: Ampicillin, 100 μg/mL
  Growth temperature: 37°C
  Growth strain: DH5alpha
  Copy number: High Copy
Gene/Insert
  Gene/Insert name: GreenPy1Lowest
  Species: Synthetic
  Insert size (bp): 1263
  Cloning method: Restriction Enzyme; 5′ cloning site XhoI (not destroyed); 3′ cloning site HindIII (not destroyed)
Terms and licenses: Academic/Nonprofit Terms; Industry Terms: Not Available to Industry
Depositor comments: Please visit ttps://doi.org/10.1101/2025.04.17.649293 for bioRxiv preprint.
How to cite: pBAD-GreenPy1Lowest was a gift from Robert Campbell (Addgene plasmid # 239052 ; http://n2t.net/addgene:239052 ; RRID:Addgene_239052)
